>Addgene plasmid #234766 | lentiCRISPR v2-sgCrls1-2# | addgene full sequence | sequence record 466836 | Addgene NGS Result
AAGCCTCCTACTATCATTATGAATAATTTTATATACCACAGCCAATTTGTTATGTTAAACCAATTCCACA
AACTTGCCCATTTATCTAATTCCAATAATTCTTGTTCATTCTTTTCTTGCTGGTTTTGCGATTCTTCAAT
TAAGGAGTGTATTAAGCTTGTGTAATTGTTAATTTCTCTGTCCCACTCCATCCAGGTCGTGTGATTCCAA
ATCTGTTCCAGAGATTTATTACTCCAACTAGCATTCCAAGGCACAGCAGTGGTGCAAATGAGTTTTCCAG
AGCAACCCCAAATCCCCAGGAGCTGTTGATCCTTTAGGTATCTTTCCACAGCCAGGATTCTTGCCTGGAG
CTGCTTGATGCCCCAGACTGTGAGTTGCAACAGATGCTGTTGCGCCTCAATAGCCCTCAGCAAATTGTTC
TGCTGCTGCACTATACCAGACAATAATTGTCTGGCCTGTACCGTCAGCGTCATTGACGCTGCGCCCATAG
TGCTTCCTGCTGCTCCCAAGAACCCAAGGAACAAAGCTCCTATTCCCACTGCTCTTTTTTCTCTCTGCAC
CACTCTTCTCTTTGCCTTGGTGGGTGCTACTCCTAATGGTTCAATTTTTACTACTTTATATTTATATAAT
TCACTTCTCCAATTGTCCCTCATATCTCCTCCTCCAGGTCTGAAGATCAGCGGCCGCTTGCTGTGCGGTG
GTCTTACTTTTGTTTTGCTCTTCCTCTATCTTGTCTAAAGCTTCCTTGGTGTCTTTTATCTCTATCCTTT
GATGCACACAATAGAGGGTTGCTACTGTATTATATAATGATCTAAGTTCTTCTGATCCTGTCTGAAGGGA
TGGTTGTAGCTGTCCCAGTATTTGTCTACAGCCTTCTGATGTTTCTAACAGGCCAGGATTAACTGCGAAT
CGTTCTAGCTCCCTGCTTGCCCATACTATATGTTTTAATTTATATTTTTTCTTTCCCCCTGGCCTTAACC
GAATTTTTTCCCATCGCGATCTAATTCTCCCCCGCTTAATACTGACGCTCTCGCACCCATCTCTCTCCTT
CTAGCCTCCGCTAGTCAAAATTTTTGGCGTACTCACCAGTCGCCGCCCCTCGCCTCTTGCCGTGCGCGCT
TCAGCAAGCCGAGTCCTGCGTCGAGAGAGCTCCTCTGGTTTCCCTTTCGCTTTCAAGTCCCTGTTCGGGC
GCCACTGCTAGAGATTTTCCACACTGACTAAAAGGGTCTGAGGGATCTCTAGTTACCAGAGTCACACAAC
AGACGGGCACACACTACTTGAAGCACTCAAGGCAAGCTTTATTGAGGCTTAAGCAGTGGGTTCCCTAGTT
AGCCAGAGAGCTCCCAGGCTCAGATCTGGTCTAACCAGAGAGACCCAGTACAGGCAAAACGCGCTGCTTA
TATAGACCTCCCACCGTACACGCCTACCGCCCATTTGCGTCAATGGGGCGGAGTTGTTACGACATTTTGG
AAAGTCCCGTTGATTTTGGTGCCAAAACAAACTCCCATTGACGTCAATGGGGTGGAGACTTGGAAATCCC
CGTGAGTCAAACCGCTATCCACGCCCATTGATGTACTGCCAAAACCGCATCACCATGGTAATAGCGATGA
CTAATACGTAGATGTACTGCCAAGTAGGAAAGTCCCATAAGGTCATGTACTGGGCATAATGCCAGGCGGG
CCATTTACCGTCATTGACGTCAATAGGGGGCGTACTTGGCATATGATACACTTGATGTACTGCCAAGTGG
GCAGTTTACCGTAAATACTCCACCCATTGACGTCAATGGAAAGTCCCTATTGGCGTTACTATGGGAACAT
ACGTCATTATTGACGTCAATGGGCGGGGGTCGTTGGGCGGTCAGCCAGGCGGGCCATTTACCGTAAGTTA
TGTAACGCGGAACTCCATATATGGGCTATGAACTAATGACCCCGTAATTGATTACTATTAATAACTAGTC
AATAATCAATGTCAACGCGTATATCTGGCCCGTACATCGCGAAGCAGCGCAAAACGCCTAACCCTAAGCA
GATTCTTCATGCAATTGTCGGTCAAGCCTTGCCTTGTTGTAGCTTAAATTTTGCTCGCGCACTACTCAGC
GACCTCCAACACACAAGCAGGGAGCAGATACTGGCTTAACTATGCGGCATCAGAGCAGATTGTACTGAGA
GTGCACCATAGGGGATCGGGAGATCTCCCGATCCGTCGACGTCAGGTGGCACTTTTCGGGGAAATGTGCG
CGGAACCCCTATTTGTTTATTTTTCTAAATACATTCAAATATGTATCCGCTCATGAGACAATAACCCTGA
TAAATGCTTCAATAATATTGAAAAAGGAAGAGTATGAGTATTCAACATTTCCGTGTCGCCCTTATTCCCT
TTTTTGCGGCATTTTGCCTTCCTGTTTTTGCTCACCCAGAAACGCTGGTGAAAGTAAAAGATGCTGAAGA
TCAGTTGGGTGCACGAGTGGGTTACATCGAACTGGATCTCAACAGCGGTAAGATCCTTGAGAGTTTTCGC
CCCGAAGAACGTTTTCCAATGATGAGCACTTTTAAAGTTCTGCTATGTGGCGCGGTATTATCCCGTATTG
ACGCCGGGCAAGAGCAACTCGGTCGCCGCATACACTATTCTCAGAATGACTTGGTTGAGTACTCACCAGT
CACAGAAAAGCATCTTACGGATGGCATGACAGTAAGAGAATTATGCAGTGCTGCCATAACCATGAGTGAT
AACACTGCGGCCAACTTACTTCTGACAACGATCGGAGGACCGAAGGAGCTAACCGCTTTTTTGCACAACA
TGGGGGATCATGTAACTCGCCTTGATCGTTGGGAACCGGAGCTGAATGAAGCCATACCAAACGACGAGCG
TGACACCACGATGCCTGTAGCAATGGCAACAACGTTGCGCAAACTATTAACTGGCGAACTACTTACTCTA
GCTTCCCGGCAACAATTAATAGACTGGATGGAGGCGGATAAAGTTGCAGGACCACTTCTGCGCTCGGCCC
TTCCGGCTGGCTGGTTTATTGCTGATAAATCTGGAGCCGGTGAGCGTGGGTCTCGCGGTATCATTGCAGC
ACTGGGGCCAGATGGTAAGCCCTCCCGTATCGTAGTTATCTACACGACGGGGAGTCAGGCAACTATGGAT
GAACGAAATAGACAGATCGCTGAGATAGGTGCCTCACTGATTAAGCATTGGTAACTGTCAGACCAAGTTT
ACTCATATATACTTTAGATTGATTTAAAACTTCATTTTTAATTTAAAAGGATCTAGGTGAAGATCCTTTT
TGATAATCTCATGACCAAAATCCCTTAACGTGAGTTTTCGTTCCACTGAGCGTCAGACCCCGTAGAAAAG
ATCAAAGGATCTTCTTGAGATCCTTTTTTTCTGCGCGTAATCTGCTGCTTGCAAACAAAAAAACCACCGC
TACCAGCGGTGGTTTGTTTGCCGGATCAAGAGCTACCAACTCTTTTTCCGAAGGTAACTGGCTTCAGCAG
AGCGCAGATACCAAATACTGTTCTTCTAGTGTAGCCGTAGTTAGGCCACCACTTCAAGAACTCTGTAGCA
CCGCCTACATACCTCGCTCTGCTAATCCTGTTACCAGTGGCTGCTGCCAGTGGCGATAAGTCGTGTCTTA
CCGGGTTGGACTCAAGACGATAGTTACCGGATAAGGCGCAGCGGTCGGGCTGAACGGGGGGTTCGTGCAC
ACAGCCCAGCTTGGAGCGAACGACCTACACCGAACTGAGATACCTACAGCGTGAGCTATGAGAAAGCGCC
ACGCTTCCCGAAGGGAGAAAGGCGGACAGGTATCCGGTAAGCGGCAGGGTCGGAACAGGAGAGCGCACGA
GGGAGCTTCCAGGGGGAAACGCCTGGTATCTTTATAGTCCTGTCGGGTTTCGCCACCTCTGACTTGAGCG
TCGATTTTTGTGATGCTCGTCAGGGGGGCGGAGCCTATGGAAAAACGCCAGCAACGCGGCCTTTTTACGG
TTCCTGGCCTTTTGCTGGCCTTTTGCTCACATGTTCTTTCCTGCGTTATCCCCTGATTCTGTGGATAACC
GTATTACCGCCTTTGAGTGAGCTGATACCGCTCGCCGCAGCCGAACGACCGAGCGCAGCGAGTCAGTGAG
CGAGGAAGCGGAAGAGCGCCCAATACGCAAACCGCCTCTCCCCGCGCGTTGGCCGATTCATTAATGCAGC
TGGCACGACAGGTTTCCCGACTGGAAAGCGGGCAGTGAGCGCAACGCAATTAATGTGAGTTAGCTCACTC
ATTAGGCACCCCAGGCTTTACACTTTATGCTTCCGGCTCGTATGTTGTGTGGAATTGTGAGCGGATAACA
ATTTCACACAGGAAACAGCTATGACCATGATTACGCCAAGCTCTAGCTAGAGGTCGACGGTATACAGACA
TGATAAGATACATTGATGAGTTTGGACAAACCACAACTAGAATGCAGTGAAAAAAATGCTTTATTTGTGA
AATTTGTGATGCTATTGCTTTATTTGTAACCATTATAAGCTGCAATAAACAAGTTGGGGTGGGCGAAGAA
CTCCAGCATGAGATCCCCGCGCTGGAGGATCATCCAGCCGGCGTCCCGGAAAACGATTCCGAAGCCCAAC
CTTTCATAGAAGGCGGCGGTGGAATCGAAATCTCGTAGCACGTGTCAGTCCTGCTCCTCGGCCACGAAGT
GCACGCAGTTGCCGGCCGGGTCGCGCAGGGCGAACTCCCGCCCCCACGGCTGCTCGCCGATCTCGGTCAT
GGCCGGCCCGGAGGCGTCCCGGAAGTTCGTGGACACGACCTCCGACCACTCGGCGTACAGCTCGTCCAGG
CCGCGCACCCACACCCAGGCCAGGGTGTTGTCCGGCACCACCTGGTCCTGGACCGCGCTGATGAACAGGG
TCACGTCGTCCCGGACCACACCGGCGAAGTCGTCCTCCACGAAGTCCCGGGAGAACCCGAGCCGGTCGGT
CCAGAACTCGACCGCTCCGGCGACGTCGCGCGCGGTGAGCACCGGAACGGCACTGGTCAACTTGGCCATG
GTTTAGTTCCTCACCTTGTCGTATTATACTATGCCGATATACTATGCCGATGATTAATTGTCAACACGTG
CTGATCAGATCCGAAAATGGATATACAAGCTCCCGGGAGCTTTTTGCAAAAGCCTAGGCCTCCAAAAAAG
CCTCCTCACTACTTCTGGAATAGCTCAGAGGCAGAGGCGGCCTCGGCCTCTGCATAAATAAAAAAAATTA
GTCAGCCATGGGGCGGAGAATGGGCGGAACTGGGCGGAGTTAGGGGCGGGATGGGCGGAGTTAGGGGCGG
GACTATGGTTGCTGACTAATTGAGATGCATGCTTTGCATACTTCTGCCTGCTGGGGAGCCTGGGGACTTT
CCACACCTGGTTGCTGACTAATTGAGATGCATGCTTTGCATACTTCTGCCTGCTGGGGAGCCTGGGGACT
TTCCACACCCTAACTGACACACATTCCACAGAATTAATTCGCGTTAAATTTTTGTTAAATCAGCTCATTT
TTTAACCAATAGGCCGAAATCGGCAAAATCCCTTATAAATCAAAAGAATAGACCGAGATAGGGT
[37 nt withheld, positions 5595-5631]
AAAGAACGTGGACTCCAACGTCAAAGG
[49 nt withheld, positions 5659-5707]
T
[91 nt withheld, positions 5709-5799]
G
[124 nt withheld, positions 5801-5924]
GGGGATACCCCCTAGAGCCCCAGCTGGTTCTTTCCGCCTCAGAAGCCATAGAGCCCACCGCATCCCCAGC
ATGCCTGCTATTGTCTTCCCAATCCTCCCCCTTGCTGTCCTGCCCCACCCCACCCCCCAGAATAGAATGA
CACCTACTCAGACAATGCGATGCAATTTCCTCATTTTATTAGGAAAGGACAGTGGGAGTGGCACCTTCCA
GGGTCAAGGAAGGCACGGGGGAGGGGCAAACAACAGATGGCTGGCAACTAGAAGGCACAGTCGAGGCTGA
TCAGCGGGTTTAAACGGGCCCTGCTAGAGATTTTCCACACTGACTAAAAGGGTCTGAGGGATCTCTAGTT
ACCAGAGTCACACAACAGACGGGCACACACTACTTGAAGCACTCAAGGCAAGCTTTATTGAGGCTTAAGC
AGTGGGTTCCCTAGTTAGCCAGAGAGCTCCCAGGCTCAGATCTGGTCTAACCAGAGAGACCCAGTACAAG
CAAAAAGCAGATCTTGTCTTCGTTGGGAGTGAATTAGCCCTTCCAGTCCCCCCTTTTCTTTTAAAAAGTG
GCTAAGATCTACAGCTGCCTTGTAAGTCATTGGTCTTAAAGTCGACGCGGGGAGGCGGCCCAAAGGGAGA
TCCGACTCGTCTGAGGGCGAAGGCGAAGACGCGGAAGAGGCCGCAGAGCCGGCAGCAGGCCGCGGGAAGG
AAGGTCCGCTGGATTGAGGGCCGAAGGGACGTAGCAGAAGGACGTCCCGCGCAGAATCCAGGTGGCAACA
CAGGCGAGCAGCCAAGGAAAGGACGATGATTTCCCCGACAACACCACGGAATTGTCAGTGCCCAACAGCC
GAGCCCCTGTCCAGCAGCGGGCAAGGCAGGCGGCGATGAGTTCCGCCGTGGCAATAGGGAGGGGGAAAGC
GAAAGTCCCGGAAAGGAGCTGACAGGTGGTGGCAATGCCCCAACCAGTGGGGGTTGCGTCAGCAAACACA
GTGCACACCACGCCACGTTGCCTGACAACGGGCCACAACTCCTCATAAAGAGACAGCAACCAGGATTTAT
ACAAGGAGGAGAAAATGAAAGCCATACGGGAAGCAATAGCATGATACAAAGGCATTAAAGCAGCGTATCC
ACATAGCGTAAAAGGAGCAACATAGTTAAGAATACCAGTCAATCTTTCACAAATTTTGTAATCCAGAGGT
TGATTACCGATAAGCTTGATATCGAATTCTTAGCCCTCCCACACATAACCAGAGGGCAGCAATTCACGAA
TCCCAACTGCCGTCGGCTGTCCATCACTGTCCTTCACTATGGCTTTGATCCCAGGATGCAGATCGAGAAG
CACCTGTCGGCACCGTCCGCAGGGGCTCAAGATGCCCCTGTTCTCATTTCCGATCGCGACGATACAAGTC
AGGTTGCCAGCTGCCGCAGCAGCAGCAGTGCCCAGCACCACGAGTTCTGCACAAGGTCCCCCAGTAAAAT
GATATACATTGACACCAGTGAAGATGCGGCCGTCGCTAGAGAGAGCTGCGCTGGCGACGCTGTAGTCTTC
AGAGATGGGGATGCTGTTGATTGTAGCCGTTGCTCTTTCAATGAGGGTGGATTCTTCTTGAGACAAAGGC
TTGGCCATCGGTCCAGGATTCTCTTCGACATCTCCGGCTTGTTTCAGCAGAGAGAAGTTTGTTGCGCCGG
ATCCCTTATCGTCATCGTCTTTGTAATCTTTCTTCTTCTTAGCCTGTCCAGCCTTCTTTGTGGCGGCAGG
TCGCTTGTCGCCTCCCAGCTGAGACAGGTCGATCCGTGTCTCGTACAGGCCGGTGATGCTCTGGTGGATC
AGGGTGGCGTCCAGCACCTCTTTGGTGCTGGTGTACCTCTTCCGGTCGATGGTGGTGTCAAAGTACTTGA
AGGCGGCAGGGGCTCCCAGATTGGTCAGGGTAAACAGGTGGATGATATTCTCGGCCTGCTCTCTGATGGG
CTTATCCCGGTGCTTGTTGTAGGCGGACAGCACTTTGTCCAGATTAGCGTCGGCCAGGATCACTCTCTTG
GAGAACTCGCTGATCTGCTCGATGATCTCGTCCAGGTAGTGCTTGTGCTGTTCCACAAACAGCTGTTTCT
GCTCATTATCCTCGGGGGAGCCCTTCAGCTTCTCATAGTGGCTGGCCAGGTACAGGAAGTTCACATATTT
GGAGGGCAGGGCCAGTTCGTTTCCCTTCTGCAGTTCGCCGGCAGAGGCCAGCATTCTCTTCCGGCCGTTT
TCCAGCTCGAACAGGGAGTACTTAGGCAGCTTGATGATCAGGTCCTTTTTCACTTCTTTGTAGCCCTTGG
CTTCCAGAAAGTCGATGGGATTCTTCTCGAAGCTGCTTCTTTCCATGATGGTGATCCCCAGCAGCTCTTT
CACACTCTTCAGTTTCTTGGACTTGCCCTTTTCCACTTTGGCCACCACCAGCACAGAATAGGCCACGGTG
GGGCTGTCGAAGCCGCCGTACTTCTTAGGGTCCCAGTCCTTCTTTCTGGCGATCAGCTTATCGCTGTTCC
TCTTGGGCAGGATAGACTCTTTGCTGAAGCCGCCTGTCTGCACCTCGGTCTTTTTCACGATATTCACTTG
GGGCATGCTCAGCACTTTCCGCACGGTGGCAAAATCCCGGCCCTTATCCCACACGATCTCCCCGGTTTCG
CCGTTTGTCTCGATCAGAGGCCGCTTCCGGATCTCGCCGTTGGCCAGGGTAATCTCGGTCTTGAAAAAGT
TCATGATGTTGCTGTAGAAGAAGTACTTGGCGGTAGCCTTGCCGATTTCCTGCTCGCTCTTGGCGATCAT
CTTCCGCACGTCGTACACCTTGTAGTCGCCGTACACGAACTCGCTTTCCAGCTTAGGGTACTTTTTGATC
AGGGCGGTTCCCACGACGGCGTTCAGGTAGGCGTCGTGGGCGTGGTGGTAGTTGTTGATCTCGCGCACTT
TGTAAAACTGGAAATCCTTCCGGAAATCGGACACCAGCTTGGACTTCAGGGTGATCACTTTCACTTCCCG
GATCAGCTTGTCATTCTCGTCGTACTTAGTGTTCATCCGGGAGTCCAGGATCTGTGCCACGTGCTTTGTG
ATCTGCCGGGTTTCCACCAGCTGTCTCTTGATGAAGCCGGCCTTATCCAGTTCGCTCAGGCCGCCTCTCT
CGGCCTTGGTCAGATTGTCGAACTTTCTCTGGGTAATCAGCTTGGCGTTCAGCAGCTGCCGCCAGTAGTT
CTTCATCTTCTTCACGACCTCTTCGGAGGGCACGTTGTCGCTCTTGCCCCGGTTCTTGTCGCTTCTGGTC
AGCACCTTGTTGTCGATGGAGTCGTCCTTCAGAAAGCTCTGAGGCACGATATGGTCCACATCGTAGTCGG
ACAGCCGGTTGATGTCCAGTTCCTGGTCCACGTACATATCCCGCCCATTCTGCAGGTAGTACAGGTACAG
CTTCTCGTTCTGCAGCTGGGTGTTTTCCACGGGGTGTTCTTTCAGGATCTGGCTGCCCAGCTCTTTGATG
CCCTCTTCGATCCGCTTCATTCTCTCGCGGCTGTTCTTCTGTCCCTTCTGGGTGGTCTGGTTCTCTCTGG
CCATTTCGATCACGATGTTCTCGGGCTTGTGCCGGCCCATCACTTTCACGAGCTCGTCCACCACCTTCAC
TGTCTGCAGGATGCCCTTCTTAATGGCGGGGCTGCCGGCCAGATTGGCAATGTGCTCGTGCAGGCTATCG
CCCTGGCCGGACACCTGGGCTTTCTGGATGTCCTCTTTAAAGGTCAGGCTGTCGTCGTGGATCAGCTGCA
TGAAGTTTCTGTTGGCGAAGCCGTCGGACTTCAGGAAATCCAGGATTGTCTTGCCGGACTGCTTGTCCCG
GATGCCGTTGATCAGCTTCCGGCTCAGCCTGCCCCAGCCGGTGTATCTCCGCCGCTTCAGCTGCTTCATC
ACTTTGTCGTCGAACAGGTGGGCATAGGTTTTCAGCCGTTCCTCGATCATCTCTCTGTCCTCAAACAGTG
TCAGGGTCAGCACGATATCTTCCAGAATGTCCTCGTTTTCCTCATTGTCCAGGAAGTCCTTGTCCTTGAT
AATTTTCAGCAGATCGTGGTATGTGCCCAGGGAGGCGTTGAACCGATCTTCCACGCCGGAGATTTCCACG
GAGTCGAAGCACTCGATTTTCTTGAAGTAGTCCTCTTTCAGCTGCTTCACGGTCACTTTCCGGTTGGTCT
TGAACAGCAGGTCCACGATGGCCTTTTTCTGCTCGCCGCTCAGGAAGGCGGGCTTTCTCATTCCCTCGGT
CACGTATTTCACTTTGGTCAGCTCGTTATACACGGTGAAGTACTCGTACAGCAGGCTGTGCTTGGGCAGC
ACCTTCTCGTTGGGCAGGTTCTTATCGAAGTTGGTCATCCGCTCGATGAAGCTCTGGGCGGAAGCGCCCT
TGTCCACCACTTCCTCGAAGTTCCAGGGGGTGATGGTTTCCTCGCTCTTTCTGGTCATCCAGGCGAATCT
GCTGTTTCCCCTGGCCAGAGGGCCCACGTAGTAGGGGATGCGGAAGGTCAGGATCTTCTCGATCTTTTCC
CGGTTGTCCTTCAGGAATGGGTAAAAATCTTCCTGCCGCCGCAGAATGGCGTGCAGCTCTCCCAGGTGGA
TCTGGTGGGGGATGCTGCCGTTGTCGAAGGTCCGCTGCTTCCGCAGCAGGTCCTCTCTGTTCAGCTTCAC
GAGCAGTTCCTCGGTGCCGTCCATCTTTTCCAGGATGGGCTTGATGAACTTGTAGAACTCTTCCTGGCTG
GCTCCGCCGTCAATGTAGCCGGCGTAGCCGTTCTTGCTCTGGTCGAAGAAAATCTCTTTGTACTTCTCAG
GCAGCTGCTGCCGCACGAGAGCTTTCAGCAGGGTCAGGTCCTGGTGGTGCTCGTCGTATCTCTTGATCAT
AGAGGCGCTCAGGGGGGCCTTGGTGATCTCGGTGTTCACTCTCAGGATGTCGCTCAGCAGGATGGCGTCG
GACAGGTTCTTGGCGGCCAGAAACAGGTCGGCGTACTGGTCGCCGATCTGGGCCAGCAGGTTGTCCAGGT
CGTCGTCGTAGGTGTCCTTGCTCAGCTGCAGTTTGGCATCCTCGGCCAGGTCGAAGTTGCTCTTGAAGTT
GGGGGTCAGGCCCAGGCTCAGGGCAATCAGGTTTCCGAACAGGCCATTCTTCTTCTCGCCGGGCAGCTGG
GCGATCAGATTTTCCAGCCGTCTGCTCTTGCTCAGTCTGGCAGACAGGATGGCCTTGGCGTCCACGCCGC
TGGCGTTGATGGGGTTTTCCTCGAACAGCTGGTTGTAGGTCTGCACCAGCTGGATGAACAGCTTGTCCAC
GTCGCTGTTGTCGGGGTTCAGGTCGCCCTCGATCAGGAAGTGGCCCCGGAACTTGATCATGTGGGCCAGG
GCCAGATAGATCAGCCGCAGGTCGGCCTTGTCGGTGCTGTCCACCAGTTTCTTTCTCAGGTGGTAGATGG
TGGGGTACTTCTCGTGGTAGGCCACCTCGTCCACGATGTTGCCGAAGATGGGGTGCCGCTCGTGCTTCTT
ATCCTCTTCCACCAGGAAGGACTCTTCCAGTCTGTGGAAGAAGCTGTCGTCCACCTTGGCCATCTCGTTG
CTGAAGATCTCTTGCAGATAGCAGATCCGGTTCTTCCGTCTGGTGTATCTTCTTCTGGCGGTTCTCTTCA
GCCGGGTGGCCTCGGCTGTTTCGCCGCTGTCGAACAGCAGGGCTCCGATCAGGTTCTTCTTGATGCTGTG
CCGGTCGGTGTTGCCCAGCACCTTGAATTTCTTGCTGGGCACCTTGTACTCGTCGGTGATCACGGCCCAG
CCCACAGAGTTGGTGCCGATGTCCAGGCCGATGCTGTACTTCTTGTCCATGGTGGCAGCGCTCTAGAACC
GGTCCTGTGTTCTGGCGGCAAACCCGTTGCGAAAAAGAACGTTCACGGCGACTACTGCACTTATATACGG
TTCTCCCCCACCCTCGGGAAAAAGGCGGAGCCAGTACACGACATCACTTTCCCAGTTTACCCCGCGCCAC
CTTCTCTAGGCACCGGATCAATTGCCGACCCCTCCCCCCAACTTCTCGGGGACTGTGGGCGATGTGCGCT
CTGCCCACTGACGGGCACCGGAGCCAATTCCCACTCCTTTCAAGACCTAGCTAGCGAATTCAAAAAAGCA
CCGACTCGGTGCCACTTTTTCAAGTTGATAACGGACTAGCCTTATTTTAACTTGCTATTTCTAGCTCTAA
AACGTTTCGAGCAATAAATCCATCGGTGTTTCGTCCTTTCCACAAGATATATAAAGCCAAGAAATCGAAA
TACTTTCAAGTTACGGTAAGCATATGATAGTCCATTTTAAAACATAATTTTAAAACTGCAAACTACCCAA
GAAATTATTACTTTCTACGTCACGTATTTTGTACTAATATCTTTGTGTTTACAGTCAAATTAATTCTAAT
TATCTCTCTAACAGCCTTGTATCGTATATGCAAATATGAAGGAATCATGGGAAATAGGCCCTCGGTACCT
TAATTAACCAAACTGGATCTCTGCTGTCCCTGTAATAAACCCGAAAATTTTGAATTTTTGTAATTTGTTT
TTGTAATTCTTTAGTTTGTATGTCTGTTGCTATTATGTCTACTATTCTTTCCCCTGCACTGTACCCCCCA
ATCCCCCCTTTTCTTTTAAAATTGTGGATGAATACTGCCATTTGTCTGCAGAATTGGCGCACGCAGTGCC
GATCCGTTCACTAATCGAATGGATCTGTCTCTGTCTCTCTCTCCACCTTCTTCTTCTATTCCTTCGGGCC
TGTCGGGTCCCCTCGGGGTTGGGAGGTGGGTCTGAAACGATAATGGTGAATATCCCTGCCTAACTCTATT
CACTATAGAAAGTACAGCAAAAACTATTCTTAAACCTACC
Features (pLannotate 1.2.2; 34 found; start..end, strand, type, name):
    298..531     -  misc_feature   RRE: The Rev response element (RRE) of HIV-1 allows for Rev-dependent mRNA export from the nucleus to the cytoplasm.
    677..1040    -  CDS            HIV-1 gag (fragment): gag protein from human immunodeficiency virus 1; gag
   1024..1149    -  misc_feature   HIV-1 Ψ: packaging signal of human immunodeficiency virus type 1
   1196..1376    -  LTR            5' LTR (truncated): truncated 5' long terminal repeat (LTR) from HIV-1
   1394..1593    -  promoter       CMV promoter: human cytomegalovirus (CMV) immediate early promoter
   1594..1973    -  enhancer       CMV enhancer: human cytomegalovirus immediate early enhancer
   2128..2180    +  misc_feature   bom (fragment): basis of mobility region from pBR322
   2239..2343    +  promoter       AmpR promoter: bla
   2344..3204    +  CDS            AmpR: β-lactamase; bla; confers resistance to ampicillin, carbenicillin, and related antibiotics
   3375..3963    +  rep_origin     ori: high-copy-number ColE1/pMB1/pBR322/pUC origin of replication
   4146..4238    +  CDS            lacI (fragment): lac repressor; lacI; The lac repressor binds to the lac operator to inhibit transcription in E. coli. This inhibition can be relieved by adding lactose or isopropyl-β-D-thiogalactopyranoside (IPTG).
   4251..4272    +  protein_bind   CAP binding site: CAP binding activates transcription in the presence of cAMP. E. coli catabolite activator protein
   4287..4317    +  promoter       lac promoter: promoter for the E. coli lac operon
   4321..4343    +  protein_bind   lac operator (fragment): The lac repressor binds to the lac operator to inhibit transcription in E. coli. This inhibition can be relieved by adding lactose or isopropyl-β-D-thiogalactopyranoside (IPTG). lac repressor encoded by lacI
   4414..4535    -  polyA_signal   SV40 poly(A) signal: SV40 polyadenylation signal
   4530..4655    -  CDS            ble (fragment): BLE_KLEPN - Experimental evidence at protein level: Swiss-Prot protein existence level 1. Binding protein with a strong affinity to the bleomycin family of antibiotics. Binds to CL990; an antimitotic-antibiotic compound. From Klebsiella pneumoniae.
   4665..5039    -  CDS            BleoR: antibiotic-binding protein; Sh ble from Streptoalloteichus hindustanus; confers resistance to bleomycin, phleomycin, and Zeocin™
   5058..5105    -  promoter       EM7 promoter: synthetic bacterial promoter&nbsp
   5153..5482    -  promoter       SV40 promoter: SV40 enhancer and early promoter
   5496..5924    -  rep_origin     f1 ori (sequence partly withheld): f1 bacteriophage origin of replication; arrow indicates direction of (+) strand synthesis
   5945..5966    -  promoter       SV40 promoter (fragment): SV40 enhancer and early promoter
   5970..6194    -  polyA_signal   bGH poly(A) signal: bovine growth hormone polyadenylation signal
   6226..6459    -  LTR            3' LTR (ΔU3): self-inactivating 3' long terminal repeat (LTR) from HIV-1
   6461..6480    -  misc_feature   cPPT/CTS (fragment): central polypurine tract and central termination sequence of HIV-1
   6531..7119    -  misc_feature   WPRE: woodchuck hepatitis virus posttranscriptional regulatory element
   7122..7143    -  misc_feature   MCS (fragment): pBluescript multiple cloning site
   7144..7542    -  CDS            BSD: blasticidin S deaminase; Aspergillus terreus BSD; confers resistance to blasticidin
   7681..11784   -  CDS            Cas9: Cas9 (Csn1) endonuclease from the Streptococcus pyogenes Type II CRISPR/Cas system generates RNA-guided double strand breaks in DNA
  11809..12020   -  promoter       EF-1α core promoter: core promoter for human elongation factor EF-1α
  12046..12064   -  CDS            small t antigen (fragment): SV40 (simian virus 40) small t antigen
  12082..12157   -  misc_RNA       gRNA scaffold: guide RNA scaffold for the Streptococcus pyogenes CRISPR/Cas9 system
  12187..12427   -  promoter       U6 promoter: RNA polymerase III promoter for human U6 snRNA
  12478..12595   -  misc_feature   cPPT/CTS: central polypurine tract and central termination sequence of HIV-1
  12645..12745   -  CDS            Rev (fragment): human immunodeficiency virus 1 (HIV-1) Rev protein; rev; enhances nuclear export of unspliced and incompletely spliced viral mRNAs
