[The description below was written by a language model from this plasmid's Addgene catalogue record and pLannotate feature annotations shown in this document.]
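Description:
lentiCRISPR v2-sgCrls1-2# is an all-in-one lentiviral CRISPR/Cas9 knockout plasmid built on the lentiCRISPRv2 backbone, carrying a single guide RNA directed against mouse Crls1, the cardiolipin synthase gene. It is propagated in E. coli through a high-copy ColE1/pUC-type origin with ampicillin selection via β-lactamase. The backbone also contains an f1 origin and an SV40/EM7-driven bleomycin/Zeocin resistance cassette that lies outside the viral transfer region.

The transfer region is a third-generation, self-inactivating HIV-1 design. A CMV enhancer/promoter is fused to a truncated 5' LTR to drive genomic RNA production in packaging cells, and it is followed by the Ψ packaging signal, a gag fragment, the RRE for Rev-dependent nuclear export, and the cPPT/CTS. The region ends with a WPRE, which boosts transcript expression, and a ΔU3 3' LTR. Between these elements, a human U6 RNA polymerase III promoter expresses the Crls1-targeting spacer joined to the Streptococcus pyogenes gRNA scaffold, while an EF-1α core promoter drives S. pyogenes Cas9. A blasticidin S deaminase (BSD) coding sequence sits directly downstream of Cas9, matching the catalogue's blasticidin marker. This suggests co-expression from the same transcript, although the linking element is not annotated in the feature table.

After packaging and transduction, integrated provirus delivers both nuclease and guide, and transduced cells can be enriched with blasticidin. The stated purpose is knockout of Crls1 in mouse cells, and the associated work concerns gasdermin D permeabilization of mitochondrial membranes during pyroptosis. The "2#" in the name suggests it is one of several guides against this gene.
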