Addgene plasmid #234766: lentiCRISPR v2-sgCrls1-2#
Purpose: knockout Crls
Depositing lab: Judy Lieberman. Depositing organization: Boston Children's Hospital. Publication: Gasdermin D permeabilization of mitochondrial inner and outer membranes accelerates and enhances pyroptosis. Miao R, Jiang C, Chang WY, Zhang H, An J, Ho F, Chen P, Zhang H, Junqueira C, Amgalan D, Liang FG, Zhang J, Evavold CL, Hafner-Bratkovic I, Zhang Z, Fontana P, Xia S, Waldeck-Weiermair M, Pan Y, Michel T, Bar-Peled L, Wu H, Kagan JC, Kitsis RN, Zhang P, Liu X, Lieberman J. Immunity. 2023 Nov 14;56(11):2523-2541.e8. doi: 10.1016/j.immuni.2023.10.004. Epub 2023 Nov 3. PubMed 37924812.
Backbone
  Vector backbone: lentiCRISPRv2
  Backbone manufacturer: Feng Zhang, Addgene plasmid #52961
  Vector type: Lentiviral
  Selectable markers: Blasticidin
Growth in bacteria
  Bacterial resistance: Ampicillin, 100 μg/mL
  Growth temperature: 37°C
  Growth strain: NEB Stable
  Copy number: Unknown
Gene/Insert
  Gene/Insert name: Crls1
  gRNA/shRNA sequence: ATG GAT TTA TTG CTC GAA AC
  Species: M. musculus (mouse)
  Entrez Gene: Crls1 (a.k.a. 0610009I22Rik, 4930557M15Rik, 5730490M08Rik)
Terms and licenses: Academic/Nonprofit Terms; Industry Terms: Not Available to Industry
How to cite: lentiCRISPR v2-sgCrls1-2# was a gift from Judy Lieberman (Addgene plasmid # 234766 ; http://n2t.net/addgene:234766 ; RRID:Addgene_234766)
